>Addgene plasmid #54458 | LI dy Esp3I-lacZ C-D | depositor full sequence | sequence record 92376 | LI dy Esp3I-lacZ C-D
CGACGTAGCCACCTACTCCCAACATCAGCCGGACTCCGATTACCTCGGGAACTTGCTCCGTAGTAAGACA
TTCATCGCGCTTGCTGCCTTCGACCAAGAAGCGGTTGTTGGCGCTCTCGCGGCTTACGTTCTGCCCAGGT
TTGAGCAGCCGCGTAGTGAGATCTATATCTATGATCTCGCAGTCTCCGGCGAGCACCGGAGGCAGGGCAT
TGCCACCGCGCTCATCAATCTCCTCAAGCATGAGGCCAACGCGCTTGGTGCTTATGTGATCTACGTGCAA
GCAGATTACGGTGACGATCCCGCAGTGGCTCTCTATACAAAGTTGGGCATACGGGAAGAAGTGATGCACT
TTGATATCGACCCAAGTACCGCCACCTAACAATTCGTTCAAGCCGAGATCGGCTTCCCGGCCGCGGAGTT
GTTCGGTAAATTGTCACAACGCCGCTCATGACATTAACCTATAAAAATAGGCGTATCACGAGGCCCTTTT
GTCTCGCGCGTTTCGGTGATGACGGTGAAAACCTCTGACACATGCAGCTCCCGGAGAAGGTCACAGCTTG
TCTGTAAGCGGATGCCGGGAGCAGACAAGCCCGTCAGGGCGCGTCAGCGGGTGTTGGCGGGTGTCGGGGC
TGGCTTAACTATGCGGCATCAGAGCAGATTGTACTGAGAGTGCACCATATGCGGTGTGAAATACCGCACA
GATGCGTAAGGAGAAAATACCGCATCAGGCGCCATTCGCCATTCAGGCTGCGCAACTGTTGGGAAGGGCG
ATCGGTGCGGGCCTCTTCGCTATTACGCCAGCTGGCGAAAGGGGGATGTGCTGCAAGGCGATTAAGTTGG
GTAACGCCAGGGTTTTCCCAGTCACGACGTTGTAAAACGACGGCCAGTGAATTCGAGCTCGGTACCTCGA
AGGTCTCACCTTAGAGACGATGCCGGGAGCAGACAAGCCCGTCAGGGCGCGTCAGCGGGTGTTGGCGGGT
GTCGGGGCTGGCTTAACTATGCGGCATCAGAGCAGATTGTACTGAGAGTGCACCATATGCGGTGTGAAAT
ACCGCACAGATGCGTAAGGAGAAAATACCGCATCAGGCGCCATTCGCCATTCAGGCTGCGCAACTGTTGG
GAAGGGCGATCGGTGCGGGCCTCTTCGCTATTACGCCAGCTGGCGAAAGGGGGATGTGCTGCAAGGCGAT
TAAGTTGGGTAACGCCAGGGTTTTCCCAGTCACGACGTTGTAAAACGACGGCCAGTGAATTCGAGCTCGG
TACCTCGCGAATGCATCTAGATATCGGATCCCGGGCCCGTCGACTGCAGAGGCCTGCATGCAAGCTTGGC
GTAATCATGGTCATAGCTGTTTCCTGTGTGAAATTGTTATCCGCTCACAATTCCACACAACATACGAGCC
GGAAGCATAAAGTGTAAAGCCTGGGGTGCCTAATGAGTGAGCTAACTCACATTAATTGCGTTGCGCTCAC
TGCCCGCTTTCCAGTCGGGAAACCTGTCGTGCCAGCTGCATTAATGAATCGGCCAACGCGCGGGGAGAGG
CGGTTTGCGTATTGGGCGCTCTTCCGCTTCCTCGCTCACTGACTCGCTGCGCTCGGTCGTTCGGCTGCGG
CGAGCGGTATCAGCTCACTCAAAGGCGGTACGTCTCAGGTGAGAGACCAACGAATGCATCTAGATATCGG
ATCCCGGGCCCGTCGACTGCAGAGGCCTGCATGCAAGCTTGGCGTAATCATGGTCATAGCTGTTTCCTGT
GTGAAATTGTTATCCGCTCACAATTCCACACAACATACGAGCCGGAAGCATAAAGTGTAAAGCCTGGGGT
GCCTAATGAGTGAGCTAACTCACATTAATTGCGTTGCGCTCACTGCCCGCTTTCCAGTCGGGAAACCTGT
CGTGCCAGCTGCATTAATGAATCGGCCAACGCGCGGGGAGAGGCGGTTTGCGTATTGGGCGCTCTTCCGC
TTCCTCGCTCACTGACTCGCTGCGCTCGGTCGTTCGGCTGCGGCGAGCGGTATCAGCTCACTCAAAGGCG
GTAATACGGTTATCCACAGAATCAGGGGATAACGCAGGAAAGAACATGTGAGCAAAAGGCCAGCAAAAGG
CCAGGAACCGTAAAAAGGCCGCGTTGCTGGCGTTTTTCCATAGGCTCCGCCCCCCTGACGAGCATCACAA
AAATCGACGCTCAAGTCAGAGGTGGCGAAACCCGACAGGACTATAAAGATACCAGGCGTTTCCCCCTGGA
AGCTCCCTCGTGCGCTCTCCTGTTCCGACCCTGCCGCTTACCGGATACCTGTCCGCCTTTCTCCCTTCGG
GAAGCGTGGCGCTTTCTCATAGCTCACGCTGTAGGTATCTCAGTTCGGTGTAGGTCGTTCGCTCCAAGCT
GGGCTGTGTGCACGAACCCCCCGTTCAGCCCGACCGCTGCGCCTTATCCGGTAACTATCGTCTTGAGTCC
AACCCGGTAAGACACGACTTATCGCCACTGGCAGCAGCCACTGGTAACAGGATTAGCAGAGCGAGGTATG
TAGGCGGTGCTACAGAGTTCTTGAAGTGGTGGCCTAACTACGGCTACACTAGAAGAACAGTATTTGGTAT
CTGCGCTCTGCTGAAGCCAGTTACCTTCGGAAAAAGAGTTGGTAGCTCTTGATCCGGCAAACAAACCACC
GCTGGTAGCGGTGGTTTTTTTGTTTGCAAGCAGCAGATTACGCGCAGAAAAAAAGGATCTCAAGAAGATC
CTTTGATCTTTTCTACGGGGTCTGACGCTCAGTGGAACGAAAACTCACGTTAAGGGATTTTGGTCATGAG
GCGCACACCGTGGAAACGGATGAAGGCACGAACCCAGTTGACATAAGCCTGTTCGGTTCGTAAACTGTAA
TGCAAGTAGCGTATGCGCTCACGCAACTGGTCCAGAACCTTGACCGAACGCAGCGGTGGTAACGGCGCAG
TGGCGGTTTTCATGGCTTGTTATGACTGTTTTTTTGTACAGTCTATGCCTCGGGCATCCAAGCAGCAAGC
GCGTTACGCCGTGGGTCGATGTTTGATGTTATGGAGCAGCAACGATGTTACGCAGCAGCAACGATGTTAC
GCAGCAGGGCAGTCGCCCTAAAACAAAGTTAGGTGGCTCAAGTATGGGCATCATTCGCACATGTAGGCTC
GGCCCTGACCAAGTCAAATCCATGCGGGCTGCTCTTGATCTTTTCGGTCGTGAGTTCGG
Features (pLannotate 1.2.2; 17 found; start..end, strand, type, name):
    493..528     +  CDS            rop (fragment): Rop protein, which maintains plasmids at low copy number; rop
    630..729     +  misc_feature   bom (fragment): basis of mobility region from pBR322
    735..892     -  CDS            lacZα (fragment): LacZα fragment of β-galactosidase; lacZ fragment
    988..1087    +  misc_feature   bom (fragment): basis of mobility region from pBR322
   1093..1250    -  CDS            lacZα (fragment): LacZα fragment of β-galactosidase; lacZ fragment
   1364..1380    -  protein_bind   lac operator: The lac repressor binds to the lac operator to inhibit transcription in E. coli. This inhibition can be relieved by adding lactose or isopropyl-β-D-thiogalactopyranoside (IPTG). lac repressor encoded by lacI
   1388..1418    -  promoter       lac promoter: promoter for the E. coli lac operon
   1433..1454    -  protein_bind   CAP binding site: CAP binding activates transcription in the presence of cAMP. E. coli catabolite activator protein
   1467..1559    -  CDS            lacI (fragment): lac repressor; lacI; The lac repressor binds to the lac operator to inhibit transcription in E. coli. This inhibition can be relieved by adding lactose or isopropyl-β-D-thiogalactopyranoside (IPTG).
   1561..1640    -  rep_origin     RSF ori (fragment): Plasmids containing the RSF 1030 origin of replication can be propagated in E. coli cells that contain additional plasmids with compatible origins.
   1757..1773    -  protein_bind   lac operator: The lac repressor binds to the lac operator to inhibit transcription in E. coli. This inhibition can be relieved by adding lactose or isopropyl-β-D-thiogalactopyranoside (IPTG). lac repressor encoded by lacI
   1781..1811    -  promoter       lac promoter: promoter for the E. coli lac operon
   1826..1847    -  protein_bind   CAP binding site: CAP binding activates transcription in the presence of cAMP. E. coli catabolite activator protein
   1860..1952    -  CDS            lacI (fragment): lac repressor; lacI; The lac repressor binds to the lac operator to inhibit transcription in E. coli. This inhibition can be relieved by adding lactose or isopropyl-β-D-thiogalactopyranoside (IPTG).
   2135..2723    -  rep_origin     ori: high-copy-number ColE1/pMB1/pBR322/pUC origin of replication
   2838..2866    +  promoter       Pc promoter: intI1 (promoter lies within the coding sequence); class 1 integron promoter
   3055..376     +  CDS            aacC1 (across the origin): AACC1_PSEAI - Experimental evidence at protein level: Swiss-Prot protein existence level 1. Responsible for gentamicin resistance and has a limited substrate range. From Pseudomonas aeruginosa.
