[The description below was written by a language model from this plasmid's Addgene catalogue record and pLannotate feature annotations shown in this document.]
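Description:
LI dy Esp3I-lacZ C-D is a small (about 3.2 kb) bacterial cloning vector built on a gentamicin-resistant derivative of pUC57. It belongs to a modular plasmid assembly kit developed for multigene expression, gene silencing and silencing rescue in plants. It replicates in E. coli from the high-copy ColE1/pUC-type origin. Selection is by gentamicin, conferred by the aacC1 aminoglycoside acetyltransferase gene, which spans the numbering origin of the sequence and lies downstream of a class 1 integron Pc promoter. No plant or eukaryotic expression elements, T-DNA borders or plant selection markers are annotated, so this is a cloning intermediate rather than a final transformation vector.

The recorded insert is "lacZ C-D". The feature table shows lac regulatory sequences (CAP binding site, lac promoter and lac operator) together with lacZα fragments, which form the α-complementation cassette commonly used for blue/white screening. These elements are annotated twice, along with short fragments called as lacI, bom, rop and RSF ori. That pattern probably reflects both the pUC57-derived lac region and the inserted lacZ cassette, with the small fragment calls likely being incidental matches to flanking sequence rather than functional parts.

The name suggests a level I ("LI") module, possibly a dummy or placeholder ("dy"), occupying the C-D position of the assembly scheme, with a lacZ cassette releasable by the type IIS enzyme Esp3I so that another fragment can replace it. However, the record does not annotate any restriction sites or fusion overhangs and lists the cloning method as unknown, so this reading rests on the name and the kit's stated purpose. M13 forward and reverse primer sites flank the insert for sequence verification.
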