Addgene plasmid #54458: LI dy Esp3I-lacZ C-D
Depositing lab: Martin Parniske. Depositing organization: Ludwig-Maximilians-Universitaet Muenchen (LMU). Publication: A modular plasmid assembly kit for multigene expression, gene silencing and silencing rescue in plants. Binder A, Lambert J, Morbitzer R, Popp C, Ott T, Lahaye T, Parniske M. PLoS One. 2014 Feb 13;9(2):e88218. doi: 10.1371/journal.pone.0088218. eCollection 2014. PubMed 24551083.
Backbone
  Vector backbone: pUC57 (Gent)
  Backbone manufacturer: Parniske lab
  Vector type: cloning vector
Growth in bacteria
  Bacterial resistance: Gentamicin, 10 μg/mL
  Growth temperature: 37°C
  Growth strain: DH5alpha
  Copy number: High Copy
Gene/Insert
  Gene/Insert name: lacZ C-D
  Cloning method: Unknown
  Sequencing primers: 5′ M13-F20; 3′ M13Rev
Terms and licenses: Academic/Nonprofit Terms; Industry Terms: Not Available to Industry
How to cite: LI dy Esp3I-lacZ C-D was a gift from Martin Parniske (Addgene plasmid # 54458 ; http://n2t.net/addgene:54458 ; RRID:Addgene_54458)
