>Addgene plasmid #54458 | LI dy Esp3I-lacZ C-D | addgene partial sequence | sequence record 90158 | M13pUC-Fwd 5'-CCCAGTCACGACGTTGTAAAACG-3'
GACTCGCTGCGCTCGGTCGTTCGGCTGCGGCGAGCGGTATCAGCTCACTCAAAGGCGGTACGTCTCAGGT
GAGAGACCAACGAATGCATCTAGATATCGGATCCCGGGCCCGTCGACTGCAGAGGCCTGCATGCAAGCTT
GGCGTAATCATGGTCATAGCTGTTTCCTGTGTGAAATTGTTATCCGCTCACAATTCCACACAACATACGA
GCCGGAAGCATAAAGTGTAAAGCCTGGGGTGCCTAATGAGTGAGCTAACTCACATTAATTGCGTTGCGCT
CACTGCCCGCTTTCCAGTCGGGAAACCTGTCGTGCCAGCTGCATTAATGAATCGGCCAACGCGCGGGGAG
AGGCGGTTTGCGTATTGGGCGCTCTTCCGCTTCCTCGCTCACTGACTCGCTGCGCTCGGTCGTTCGGCTG
CGGCGAGCGGTATCAGCTCACTCAAAGGCGGTAATACGGTTATCCACAGAATCAGGGGATAACGCAGGAA
AGAACATGTGAGCAAAAGGCCAGCAAAAGGCCAGGAACCGTAAAAAGGCCGCGTTGCTGGCGTTTTTCCA
TAGGCTCCGCCCCCCTGACGAGCATCACAAAAATCGACGCTCAAGTCAGAGGTGGCGAAACCCGACAGGA
CTATAAAGATACCAGGCGTTTCCCCCTGGAAGCTCCCTCGTGCGCTCTCCTG
