>Addgene plasmid #54458 | LI dy Esp3I-lacZ C-D | addgene partial sequence | sequence record 93006 | ASK-FN2 5'-CGGCCTTTTTACGGTTCCTG-3'
CATGTTCTTTCCTGCGTTATCCCCTGATTCTGTGGATAACCGTATTACCGCCTTTGAGTGAGCTGATACC
GCTCGCCGCAGCCGAACGACCGAGCGCAGCGAGTCAGTGAGCGAGGAAGCGGAAGAGCGCCCAATACGCA
AACCGCCTCTCCCCGCGCGTTGGCCGATTCATTAATGCAGCTGGCACGACAGGTTTCCCGACTGGAAAGC
GGGCAGTGAGCGCAACGCAATTAATGTGAGTTAGCTCACTCATTAGGCACCCCAGGCTTTACACTTTATG
CTTCCGGCTCGTATGTTGTGTGGAATTGTGAGCGGATAACAATTTCACACAGGAAACAGCTATGACCATG
ATTACGCCAAGCTTGCATGCAGGCCTCTGCAGTCGACGGGCCCGGGATCCGATATCTAGATGCATTCGTT
GGTCTCTCACCTGAGACGTACCGCCTTTGAGTGAGCTGATACCGCTCGCCGCAGCCGAACGACCGAGCGC
AGCGAGTCAGTGAGCGAGGAAGCGGAAGAGCGCCCAATACGCAAACCGCCTCTCCCCGCGCGTTGGCCGA
TTCATTAATGCAGCTGGCACGACAGGTTTCCCGACTGGAAAGCGGGCAGTGAGCGCAACGCAATTAATGT
GAGTTAGCTCACTCATTAGGCACCCCAGGCTTTACACTTTATGCTTCCGGCTCGTATGTTGTGTGGAATT
GTGAGCGGATAACAATTTCACACAGGAAACAGCTATGACCATGATTACGCCAAGCTTGCATGCAGGCCTC
TGCAGTCGACGGGCCCGGGATCCGATATCTAGATGCATTCGCGAGGTACCGAGCTCGAATTCACTGGCCG
TCGTTTTACAACGTCGTGACTGGGAAAACCCTGGCGTTACCCAACTTAATCGCCTTGCAGCACATCCCCC
TTTCGCCAGCTGGCGTAATAGCGAAGAGGCCCGCACCGATCGCCCTTCCCAACAGTTGCGCAGCCTGAAT
GGCGAATGGCGCCTGATGCGGTATTTTCTCCTTACGCATCTGTGCGGTATTTCACACCGCATATGGTGCA
CTCTCA
